Addgene plasmid #235119: VN1897 pB2Hws_v28_Ddcm_wkKanR_TIR51_pLWeakRBS_TIR371_cI-Asf1B+rpoA-2GG
Purpose: (Empty Backbone) Quantitative bacterial two-hybrid (qB2H). Expresses Asf1B. In fusion cloning to rpoA using BsaI based golden gate.
Depositing lab: Oscar Ramos. Depositing organization: Commissariat Energie Atomique (CEA), Saclay. Publication: Optimized Quantitative Bacterial Two-Hybrid (qB2H) for Protein-Protein Interaction Assessment. Guyot A, Maillard E, Ferreira-Pinto K, Plancon-Arnould L, Nadaradjane AA, Guerois R, Ochsenbein F, Martin L, Ramos OHP. Comput Struct Biotechnol J. 2026 May 25;35(1):0098. doi: 10.34133/csbj.0098. eCollection 2026. PubMed 42199375.
Backbone
  Vector backbone: pAC
  Backbone size (bp): 5681
  Vector type: Bacterial Expression, Synthetic Biology ; Quantitative bacterial two-hybrid (qB2H)
  Tag / fusion protein: cI_E34P (N terminal on insert)
Growth in bacteria
  Bacterial resistance: Chloramphenicol, 25 μg/mL
  Growth temperature: 37°C
  Growth strain: SB39 (Addgene #235121)
  Growth instructions: Resistant to kanamycin (dependent on the interaction strength with partner, VN515-VN519)
  Copy number: Low Copy
Gene/Insert
  Gene/Insert name: None
  Tag / fusion protein: cI_E34P (N terminal on insert)
Terms and licenses: Academic/Nonprofit Terms; Industry Terms: Not Available to Industry
Depositor comments: BsaI sites for Golden Gate cloning. Contains Asf1B. Please note that this plasmid may require a unique bacterial strain, so make sure to confirm that you can also obtain the appropriate growth strain. Please contact us or contact our distributors if you have any questions. Please visit https://doi.org/10.1101/2025.10.29.680610 for bioRxiv preprint.
How to cite: VN1897 pB2Hws_v28_Ddcm_wkKanR_TIR51_pLWeakRBS_TIR371_cI-Asf1B+rpoA-2GG was a gift from Oscar Ramos (Addgene plasmid # 235119 ; http://n2t.net/addgene:235119 ; RRID:Addgene_235119)
