[The description below was written by a language model from this plasmid's Addgene catalogue record and pLannotate feature annotations shown in this document.]
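Description:
VN1897 pB2Hws_v28_Ddcm_wkKanR_TIR51_pLWeakRBS_TIR371_cI-Asf1B+rpoA-2GG is a low-copy bacterial expression plasmid built on the pAC backbone for a quantitative bacterial two-hybrid (qB2H) assay in E. coli. It replicates from a p15A origin, which is compatible with ColE1-type plasmids, and is maintained with chloramphenicol through a cat promoter–CmR cassette. An f1 origin and small fragments of other elements (RSF origin, AmpR promoter, IS1) are also annotated. The sequenced record is 6,143 nt, somewhat larger than the 5,681 bp listed for the backbone. The record specifies a dedicated growth strain, SB39.

The plasmid carries both halves of the two-hybrid system plus the reporter. On one strand, a fragment of a lambda PL-derived promoter (annotated as PLtetO-1) lies upstream of the phage λ cI repressor, catalogued as the cI_E34P variant. It is fused at its C-terminus to a fragment of human ASF1B, a histone chaperone that serves here as the fixed interaction partner. Separately, a lac UV5 promoter with a lac operator drives a fragment of E. coli rpoA, the RNA polymerase α subunit. The depositor describes BsaI sites there for Golden Gate insertion of a second protein in frame with rpoA, which is why the plasmid is listed as an empty backbone.

A KanR gene (aph(3')-Ia) sits downstream of a partial lac UV5-like promoter; the "wkKanR" in the name suggests a weakened reporter. In this type of assay, binding between the cI-tethered and rpoA-fused partners recruits RNA polymerase to the reporter promoter. Accordingly, the record notes that kanamycin resistance depends on interaction strength with the partner, giving a graded readout of protein–protein interaction.
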