Features (pLannotate 1.2.2; 18 found; start..end, strand, type, name):
    133..235     +  promoter       cat promoter: promoter of the E. coli cat gene encoding chloramphenicol acetyltransferase
    236..895     +  CDS            CmR: chloramphenicol acetyltransferase; cat; confers resistance to chloramphenicol
   1194..1268    -  CDS            YPB2_ECOLX (fragment): Protein predicted: Swiss-Prot protein existence level 4. From Escherichia coli.
   1282..1746    -  CDS            ASF1B (fragment): ASF1B_HUMAN - Experimental evidence at protein level: Swiss-Prot protein existence level 1. Histone chaperone that facilitates histone deposition and histone exchange and removal during nucleosome assembly and disassembly. Cooperates with chromatin assembly factor 1 (CAF-1) to promote replication-dependent chromatin assembly. Does not participate in replication-independent nucleosome deposition which is mediated by ASF1A and HIRA. Required for spermatogenesis. From Homo sapiens (Human).
   1756..2466    -  CDS            λ repressor: phage λ repressor; cI
   2503..2532    -  promoter       PLtetO-1 promoter (fragment): modified phage lambda PL promoter with tet operator sites (Lutz and Bujard, 1997)
   2749..2769    +  promoter       lac UV5 promoter (fragment): E. coli lac promoter with an "up" mutation
   2802..3617    +  CDS            KanR: aminoglycoside phosphotransferase; aph(3')-Ia; confers resistance to kanamycin in bacteria or G418 (Geneticin®) in eukaryotes
   3633..3690    -  promoter       AmpR promoter (fragment): bla
   3716..4169    -  rep_origin     f1 ori (sequence partly withheld): f1 bacteriophage origin of replication; arrow indicates direction of (+) strand synthesis
   4236..4263    -  terminator     T7Te terminator: phage T7 early transcription terminator
   4333..4878    +  rep_origin     p15A ori: Plasmids containing the medium-copy-number p15A origin of replication can be propagated in E. coli cells that contain a second plasmid with the ColE1 origin.
   4966..5006    +  rep_origin     RSF ori (fragment): Plasmids containing the RSF 1030 origin of replication can be propagated in E. coli cells that contain additional plasmids with compatible origins.
   5118..5148    +  promoter       lac UV5 promoter: E. coli lac promoter with an "up" mutation
   5156..5172    +  protein_bind   lac operator: The lac repressor binds to the lac operator to inhibit transcription in E. coli. This inhibition can be relieved by adding lactose or isopropyl-β-D-thiogalactopyranoside (IPTG). lac repressor encoded by lacI
   5192..5216    +  CDS            lacZα (fragment): LacZα fragment of β-galactosidase; lacZ fragment
   5242..5985    +  CDS            rpoA (fragment): RPOA_ECO24 - Experimental evidence at protein level: Swiss-Prot protein existence level 1. DNA-dependent RNA polymerase catalyzes the transcription of DNA into RNA using the four ribonucleoside triphosphates as substrates. From Escherichia coli O139:H28 (strain E24377A / ETEC).
   6097..12      -  mobile_element IS1 (fragment) (across the origin): prokaryotic transposable element IS1
>Addgene plasmid #235119 | VN1897 pB2Hws_v28_Ddcm_wkKanR_TIR51_pLWeakRBS_TIR371_cI-Asf1B+rpoA-2GG | addgene full sequence | sequence record 469387 | Addgene NGS Result
GGCAGCATCACCCGACGCACTTTGCGCCGAATAAATACCTGTGACGGAAGATCACTTCGCAGAATAAATA
AATCCTGGTGTCCCTGTTGATACCGGGAAGCCCTGGGCCAACTTTTGGCGAAAATGAGACGTTGATCGGC
ACGTAAGAGGTTCCAACTTTCACCATAATGAAATAAGATCACTACCGGGCGTATTTTTTGAGTTATCGAG
ATTTTCAGGAGCTAAGGAAGCTAAAATGGAGAAAAAAATCACTGGATATACCACCGTTGATATATCCCAA
TGGCATCGTAAAGAACATTTTGAGGCATTTCAGTCAGTTGCTCAATGTACCTATAACCAGACCGTTCAGC
TGGATATTACGGCCTTTTTAAAGACCGTAAAGAAAAATAAGCACAAGTTTTATCCGGCCTTTATTCACAT
TCTTGCCCGCCTGATGAATGCTCATCCGGAATTCCGTATGGCAATGAAAGACGGTGAGCTGGTGATATGG
GATAGTGTTCACCCTTGTTACACCGTTTTCCATGAGCAAACTGAAACGTTTTCATCGCTCTGGAGTGAAT
ACCACGACGATTTCCGGCAGTTTCTACACATATATTCGCAAGATGTGGCGTGTTACGGTGAAAACCTGGC
CTATTTCCCTAAAGGGTTTATTGAGAATATGTTTTTCGTCTCAGCCAATCCCTGGGTGAGTTTCACCAGT
TTTGATTTAAACGTGGCCAATATGGACAACTTCTTCGCCCCCGTTTTCACCATGGGCAAATATTATACGC
AAGGCGACAAGGTGCTGATGCCGCTGGCGATTCAGGTTCATCATGCCGTTTGTGATGGCTTCCATGTCGG
CAGAATGCTTAATGAATTACAACAGTACTGCGATGAGTGGCAGGGCGGGGCGTAATTTTTTTAAGGCAGT
TATTGGTGCCCTTAAACGCCTGGTTGCTACGCCTGAATAAGTGATAATAAGCGGATGAATGGCAGAAATT
CGAAAGCAAATTCGACCCGGTCGTCGGTTCAGGGCAGGGTCGTTAAATAGCCGCTTATGTCTATTGCTGG
TTTACCGGTTTATTGACTACCGGAAGCAGTGTGACCGTGTGCTTCTCAAATGCCTGAGGCCAGTTTGCTC
AGGCTCTCCCCGTGGAGGTAATAATTGACGATATGATCATTTATTCTGCCTCCCAGAGCCTGATAAAAAC
GGTTAGCGCTTCGTTAATACAGATGTAGGTGTTCCACAGGGTAGCCAGCAGCATCCTGCGATGCAGATCT
GTAAGGTAAGAGCTCTTATCAGTTATCCCAATTGATATGGAAGCGGGTAACACGCGGATTGGATGCCAGA
ATGTTGCGTTGCAGCTGACTAAAATCCGGTTTCATCGGCGGATTTTCACGCAGTTCCGGGTTCAGGTATT
CATTGTTAACGTAATAACCCACGCGGATGAATTCCTGGCCGTGATACGTGCAGGTAATCAGAACCACCGT
GACACCAACTGCGTCGGTTTCCGGAATCAGCGACGGGTTCGGAGCATCTGCTTGGAAAACAAACATATGA
CGACCTGCCGGGACCGGGCCCACCAGGACTGAGTCCAGGATCTGATCAAATTCTTCAGATTCCGCGCTGC
CCACATAGATAATTTTCCATTCCAGGTCATCGGCCAGCGCTTCGGAACATTCAAACGAGATTTCAAAGCG
GAACGGGCTATGGAACGGGGACGGATTTTCCAGCACTGCCACATTCAGCACCGAGACTTTCGCCATTGCG
GTACCGCCAAACGTCTCTTCAGGCCACTGACTAGCGATAACTTTCCCCACAACGGAACAACTCTCATTGC
ATGGGATCATTGGGTACTGTGGGTTTAGTGGTTGTAAAAACACCTGACCGCTATCCCTGATCAGTTTCTT
GAAGGTAAACTCATCACCCCCAAGTCTGGCTATGCAGAAATCACCTGGCTCAACAGCCTGCTCAGGGTCA
ACGAGAATTAACATTCCGTCAGGAAAGCTTGGCTTGGAGCCTGTTGGTGCGGTCATGGAATTACCTTCAA
CCTCAAGCCAGAATGCAGAATCACTGGCTTTTTTGGTTGTGCTTACCCATCTCTCCGCATCACCTTTGGT
AAAGGTTCTAAGCTCAGGTGAGAACATCCCTGCCTGAACATGAGAAAAAACAGGGTACTCATACTCACTT
CTAAGTGACGGCTGCATACTAACCGCTTCATACATCTCGTAGATTTCTCTGGCGATTGAAGGGCTAAATT
CTTCAACGCTAACTTTGAGAATTTTTGCAAGCAATGCGGCGTTATAAGCATTTAATGCATTGATGCCATT
AAATAAAGCACCAACGCCTGACTGCCCCATCCCCATCTTGTCTGCGACAGACGGCTGGGATAAGCCAAGT
TCATTTTTCTTTTTTTCATAAATTGCTTTAAGGCGACGTGCGTCCTCAAGCTGCTCTTGTGTTAATGGTT
TCTTTTTTGTGCTCATTATATGACCTAGCGAGCTGGTCTACTTAAGTGCTAGCAGTATCTCTATCACTGA
TAGGGATGTCAAGCGCGCTTGAAGAGATAAATTGCACTGAAATCTAGATGTCTCCAGACCGCTAGTAGAC
GAGTCCATGTCTCGAGAGCGAGGCTCTTCAAGCTCGCAAAATTGCTCTTCAAGCTCGCAAAAAACCCCGC
CCCTGACAGGGCGGGGTTTTTTCGCGTTCGATCCCGCGAAATTTAATTAACCAACACCGCCAGAGATACA
TTAGGCACCGGCGGCTTGACACTTTATGCTTCCGGCTCGGATACTGTGTGGATTTGACAGCGGCAGGTAC
GATGAGCCATATTCAACGGGAAACGTCTTGCTCTAGGCCGCGATTAAATTCCAACATGGATGCTGATTTA
TATGGGTATAAATGGGCCCGCGATAATGTCGGGCAATCAGGTGCGACAATCTATCGATTGTATGGGAAGC
CCGATGCGCCAGAGTTGTTTCTGAAACATGGCAAAGGTAGCGTTGCCAATGATGTTACAGATGAGATGGT
CAGACTAAACTGGCTGACGGAATTTATGCCTCTTCCGACCATCAAGCATTTTATCCGTACTCCTGATGAT
GCATGGTTACTCACCACTGCGATCCCCGGGAAAACAGCATTCCAGGTATTAGAAGAATATCCTGATTCAG
GTGAAAATATTGTTGATGCGCTGGCAGTGTTCCTGCGCCGGTTGCATTCGATTCCTGTTTGTAATTGTCC
TTTTAACAGCGATCGCGTATTTCGTCTCGCTCAGGCGCAATCACGAATGAATAACGGTTTGGTTGATGCG
AGTGATTTTGATGACGAGCGTAATGGCTGGCCTGTTGAACAAGTCTGGAAAGAAATGCATAAACTTTTGC
CATTCTCACCGGATTCAGTCGTCACTCATGGTGATTTCTCACTTGATAACCTTATTTTTGACGAGGGGAA
ATTAATAGGTTGTATTGATGTTGGACGAGTCGGAATCGCAGACCGATACCAGGATCTTGCCATCCTATGG
AACTGCCTCGGTGAGTTTTCTCCTTCATTACAGAAACGGCTTTTTCAAAAATATGGTATTGATAATCCTG
ATATGAATAAATTGCAGTTTCATTTGATGCTCGATGAGTTTTTCTAAGACTAGTGAATTAATTCATGAGC
GGATACATATTTGAATGTATTTAGAAAAATAAACAAATAGGGGTTCCGCGCACATTTCCCCGAAAAGTGC
CACCTAAATTGTAAGCGTTAATATTTTGTTAAAATTCGCGTTAAATTTTTGTTAAATCAGCTCATTTTTT
AACCAATAGGCCGAAATCGGCAAAATCCCTTATAAATCAAAAGAATAGACCGAGATAGGGT
[37 nt withheld, positions 3842-3878]
AAAGAACGTGGACTCCAACGTCAAAGG
[49 nt withheld, positions 3906-3954]
T
[41 nt withheld, positions 3956-3996]
T
[49 nt withheld, positions 3998-4046]
G
[122 nt withheld, positions 4048-4169]
AGATCTAAATAATAAAAAAGCCGGATTAATAATCTGGCTTTTTATATTCTCTCTCTAGTATATAAACGCA
GAAAGGCCCACCCGAAGGTGAGCCAGTGTGACGAACCCCCGCCTCAGAGTGGGAAAGCTAGAAATATTTT
ATCTGATTAATAAGATGATCTTCTTGAGATCGTTTTGGTCTGCGCGTAATCTCTTGCTCTGAAAACGAAA
AAACCGCCTTGCAGGGCGGTTTTTCGAAGGTTCTCTGAGCTACCAACTCTTTGAACCGAGGTAACTGGCT
TGGAGGAGCGCAGTCACCAAAACTTGTCCTTTCAGTTTAGCCTTAACCGGCGCATGACTTCAAGACTAAC
TCCTCTAAATCAATTACCAGTGGCTGCTGCCAGTGGTGCTTTTGCATGTCTTTCCGGGTTGGACTCAAGA
CGATAGTTACCGGATAAGGCGCAGCGGTCGGACTGAACGGGGGGTTCGTGCATACAGTCCAGCTTGGAGC
GAACTGCCTACCCGGAACTGAGTGTCAGGCGTGGAATGAGACAAACGCGGCCATAACAGCGGAATGACAC
CGGTAAACCGAAAGGCAGGAACAGGAGAGCGCACGAGGGAGCCGCCAGGGGGAAACGCCTGGTATCTTTA
TAGTCCTGTCGGGTTTCGCCACCACTGATTTGAGCGTCAGATTTCGTGATGCTTGTCAGGGGGGCGGAGC
CTATGGAAAAACGGCTTTGCCGCGGCCCTCTCACTTCCCTGTTAAGTATCTTCCTGGCATCTTCCAGGAA
ATCTCCGCCCCGTTCGTAAGCCATTTCCGCTCTCCGCAGTCGAACGACCGAGCGTAGCGAGTCAGTGCGA
ACGATCAAAAATAAGTGCCTTCCCATCAAAAAAATATTGACAACATAAAAAACTTTGTGTTATACTTGTA
ACGCTACATGGAGATTAACTCAATCTAGCTAGAGAGGCTTTACACTTTATGCTTCCGGCTCGTATAATGT
GTGGAATTGTGAGCGGATAACAATTTCACACAGGAAACAGCTATGACCATGATTACGGATTCACTGGAAC
TCTAGACCAAAGAGAGGACACAATGCAGGGTTCTGTGACAGAGTTTCTAAAACCGCGCCTGGTTGATATC
GAGCAAGTGAGTTCGACGCACGCCAAGGTGACCCTTGAGCCTTTAGAGCGTGGCTTTGGCCATACTCTGG
GTAACGCACTGCGCCGTATTCTGCTCTCATCGATGCCGGGTTGCGCGGTGACCGAGGTTGAGATTGATGG
TGTACTACATGAGTACAGCACCAAAGAAGGCGTTCAGGAAGATATCCTGGAAATCCTGCTCAACCTGAAA
GGGCTGGCGGTGAGAGTTCAGGGCAAAGATGAAGTTATTCTTACCTTGAATAAATCTGGCATTGGCCCTG
TGACTGCAGCCGATATCACCCACGACGGTGATGTCGAAATCGTCAAGCCGCAGCACGTGATCTGCCACCT
GACCGATGAGAACGCGTCTATTAGCATGCGTATCAAAGTTCAGCGCGGTCGTGGTTATGTGCCGGCTTCT
ACCCGAATTCATTCGGAAGAAGATGAGCGCCCAATCGGCCGTCTGCTGGTCGACGCATGCTACAGCCCTG
TGGAGCGTATTGCCTACAATGTTGAAGCAGCGCGTGTAGAACAGCGTACCGACCTGGACAAGCTGGTCAT
CGAAATGGAAACCAACGGCACAATCGATCCTGAAGAGGCGATTCGTCGTGCGGCAACCATTCTGGCTGAA
CAACTGGAAGCTTTCGTTGACTTACGTGATGTACGTCAGCCTGAAGTGAAAGAAGAGAAACCAGAGGCAG
CATGAGACCATCGATCGATGGTCTCGAATAGATCCTCTACGCCGGACGCACTCGGTTCCAAAAAAAAAAA
AAAAGACGCTGAAAAGCGTCTTTTTTTTTTTTGGTCCCCACTGGAGCACCTCAAAAACACCATCATACAC
TAAATCAGTAAGTT
