>Addgene plasmid #235119 | VN1897 pB2Hws_v28_Ddcm_wkKanR_TIR51_pLWeakRBS_TIR371_cI-Asf1B+rpoA-2GG | depositor partial sequence | sequence record 462588 | cI_E34P-Asf1B
ATGAGCACAAAAAAGAAACCATTAACACAAGAGCAGCTTGAGGACGCACGTCGCCTTAAAGCAATTTATG
AAAAAAAGAAAAATGAACTTGGCTTATCCCAGCCGTCTGTCGCAGACAAGATGGGGATGGGGCAGTCAGG
CGTTGGTGCTTTATTTAATGGCATCAATGCATTAAATGCTTATAACGCCGCATTGCTTGCAAAAATTCTC
AAAGTTAGCGTTGAAGAATTTAGCCCTTCAATCGCCAGAGAAATCTACGAGATGTATGAAGCGGTTAGTA
TGCAGCCGTCACTTAGAAGTGAGTATGAGTACCCTGTTTTTTCTCATGTTCAGGCAGGGATGTTCTCACC
TGAGCTTAGAACCTTTACCAAAGGTGATGCGGAGAGATGGGTAAGCACAACCAAAAAAGCCAGTGATTCT
GCATTCTGGCTTGAGGTTGAAGGTAATTCCATGACCGCACCAACAGGCTCCAAGCCAAGCTTTCCTGACG
GAATGTTAATTCTCGTTGACCCTGAGCAGGCTGTTGAGCCAGGTGATTTCTGCATAGCCAGACTTGGGGG
TGATGAGTTTACCTTCAAGAAACTGATCAGGGATAGCGGTCAGGTGTTTTTACAACCACTAAACCCACAG
TACCCAATGATCCCATGCAATGAGAGTTGTTCCGTTGTGGGGAAAGTTATCGCTAGTCAGTGGCCTGAAG
AGACGTTTGGCGGTACCGCAATGGCGAAAGTCTCGGTGCTGAATGTGGCAGTGCTGGAAAATCCGTCCCC
GTTCCATAGCCCGTTCCGCTTTGAAATCTCGTTTGAATGTTCCGAAGCGCTGGCCGATGACCTGGAATGG
AAAATTATCTATGTGGGCAGCGCGGAATCTGAAGAATTTGATCAGATCCTGGACTCAGTCCTGGTGGGCC
CGGTCCCGGCAGGTCGTCATATGTTTGTTTTCCAAGCAGATGCTCCGAACCCGTCGCTGATTCCGGAAAC
CGACGCAGTTGGTGTCACGGTGGTTCTGATTACCTGCACGTATCACGGCCAGGAATTCATCCGCGTGGGT
TATTACGTTAACAATGAATACCTGAACCCGGAACTGCGTGAAAATCCGCCGATGAAACCGGATTTTAGTC
AGCTGCAACGCAACATTCTGGCATCCAATCCGCGTGTTACCCGCTTCCATATCAATTGGGATAACTGA
