>Addgene plasmid #235119 | VN1897 pB2Hws_v28_Ddcm_wkKanR_TIR51_pLWeakRBS_TIR371_cI-Asf1B+rpoA-2GG | depositor partial sequence | sequence record 462589 | KanR
ATGAGCCATATTCAACGGGAAACGTCTTGCTCTAGGCCGCGATTAAATTCCAACATGGATGCTGATTTAT
ATGGGTATAAATGGGCTCGCGATAATGTCGGGCAATCAGGTGCGACAATCTATCGATTGTATGGGAAGCC
CGATGCGCCAGAGTTGTTTCTGAAACATGGCAAAGGTAGCGTTGCCAATGATGTTACAGATGAGATGGTC
AGACTAAACTGGCTGACGGAATTTATGCCTCTTCCGACCATCAAGCATTTTATCCGTACTCCTGATGATG
CATGGTTACTCACCACTGCGATCCCCGGGAAAACAGCATTCCAGGTATTAGAAGAATATCCTGATTCAGG
TGAAAATATTGTTGATGCGCTGGCAGTGTTCCTGCGCCGGTTGCATTCGATTCCTGTTTGTAATTGTCCT
TTTAACAGCGATCGCGTATTTCGTCTCGCTCAGGCGCAATCACGAATGAATAACGGTTTGGTTGATGCGA
GTGATTTTGATGACGAGCGTAATGGCTGGCCTGTTGAACAAGTCTGGAAAGAAATGCATAAACTTTTGCC
ATTCTCACCGGATTCAGTCGTCACTCATGGTGATTTCTCACTTGATAACCTTATTTTTGACGAGGGGAAA
TTAATAGGTTGTATTGATGTTGGACGAGTCGGAATCGCAGACCGATACCAGGATCTTGCCATCCTATGGA
ACTGCCTCGGTGAGTTTTCTCCTTCATTACAGAAACGGCTTTTTCAAAAATATGGTATTGATAATCCTGA
TATGAATAAATTGCAGTTTCATTTGATGCTCGATGAGTTTTTCTAA
